Addgene plasmid #8504: UbcH10
Depositing lab: Joan Ruderman. Depositing organization: Harvard Medical School. Publication: Dominant-negative cyclin-selective ubiquitin carrier protein E2-C/UbcH10 blocks cells in metaphase. Townsley FM, Aristarkhov A, Beck S, Hershko A, Ruderman JV. Proc Natl Acad Sci U S A 1997 Mar 18;94(6):2362-7. 10.1073/pnas.94.6.2362 PubMed 9122200.
Backbone
  Vector backbone: pT7-7
  Backbone size w/o insert (bp): 2488
  Vector type: Bacterial Expression
Growth in bacteria
  Bacterial resistance: Ampicillin, 100 μg/mL
  Growth temperature: 37°C
  Growth strain: DH5alpha
  Copy number: High Copy
Gene/Insert
  Gene/Insert name: UbcH10 (alt names: ubiquitin-conjugating enzyme H10; E2-C)
  Species: H. sapiens (human)
  Insert size (bp): 543
  Entrez Gene: UBE2C (a.k.a. UBCH10, dJ447F3.2)
  Cloning method: Restriction Enzyme; 5′ cloning site NdeI (not destroyed); 3′ cloning site HindIII (not destroyed)
  Sequencing primers: 5′ T7
Terms and licenses: Academic/Nonprofit Terms; Industry Terms: Not Available to Industry
Depositor comments: See author's map. (Ruderman pHSC2.4)
How to cite: UbcH10 was a gift from Joan Ruderman (Addgene plasmid # 8504 ; http://n2t.net/addgene:8504 ; RRID:Addgene_8504)
