[The description below was written by a language model from this plasmid's Addgene catalogue record.]
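Description:
UbcH10 is a bacterial expression plasmid carrying the human ubiquitin-conjugating enzyme UbcH10 (also called E2-C; gene symbol UBE2C) in the pT7-7 backbone. The backbone is recorded as about 2.5 kb, and the insert of 543 bp was placed between NdeI and HindIII sites, both of which remain intact, so the coding region can be excised or exchanged with the same enzymes. The plasmid is maintained in E. coli at high copy number under ampicillin selection, with a standard cloning strain listed for propagation. No feature table accompanies the record, so individual elements such as the origin of replication are not itemised.

pT7-7 is a T7 promoter-driven expression vector, consistent with the T7 primer listed for sequencing from the 5′ end. Transcription of the insert therefore depends on T7 RNA polymerase supplied by a suitable expression host. Cloning through NdeI, whose recognition site contains an ATG, typically places the start codon of the open reading frame at the optimal position behind the vector's ribosome binding site. The record lists no epitope or purification tags or mutations, so the product appears to be the unmodified protein, although this is not explicitly stated.

UbcH10 is an E2 enzyme involved in cyclin-selective ubiquitination during mitosis, and the associated publication concerns a dominant-negative form of the enzyme that arrests cells in metaphase. This construct is suited to producing recombinant human UbcH10 in bacteria, for example for in vitro ubiquitination assays, though the record does not spell out a specific application.
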