>Addgene plasmid #8504 | UbcH10 | addgene partial sequence | sequence record 17080 | 8504 with T7
TTAACTTTAAGAAGGAGATATACATATGGCTTCCCAAAACCGCGACCCAGCCGCCACTAGCGTCGCCGCC
GCCCGTAAAGGAGCTGAGCCGAGCGGGGGCGCCGCCCGGGGTCCGGTGGGCAAAAGGCTACAGCAGGAGC
TGATGACCCTCATGATGTCTGGCGATAAAGGGATTTCTGCCTTCCCTGAATCAGACAACCTTTTCAAATG
GGTAGGGACCATCCATGGAGCAGCTGGAACAGTATATGAAGACCTGAGGTATAAGCTCTCGCTAGAGTTC
CCCAGTGGCTACCCTTACAATGCGCCCACAGTGAAGTTCCTCACGCCCTGCTATCACCCCAACGTGGACA
CCCAGGGTAACATATGCCTGGACATCCTGAAGGAAAAGTGGTCTGCCCTGTATGATGTCAGGACCATTCT
GCTCTCCATCCAGAGCCTTCTAGGAGAACCCAACATTGATAGTCCCTTGAACACACATGCTGCCGAGCTC
TGGAAAAACCCCACAGCTTTTAAGAAGTACCTGCAAGAAACCTACTCAAAGCAGGTCACCAGCCAGGAGC
CCTGATAAGCTTATCGATGATAAGCTGTCAAACATGAGAATTAAATCAATCTAAAGTATATATGAGTAAA
CTTGGTCTGACAGTTACCAATGCTTAATCAGTGAGGCACCTATCTCAGCGATCTGTCTATTTCGTTCATC
CATAGTTGCCTGACTCCCCGTCGTGTAGATAACTACGATACGGGAGGGCTTACCATCTGGCCCCAGTGCT
GCAATGATACCGCGAGACCCACGCTCACCGGCTCCAGATTTATCAGCAATAAACCAGCCAGCCGGAAGGG
CCGAGCGCAGAAGTGGTCCTGCAACTTTATCCGCCTCCATCCAGTCTATTAATTGTTGCCGGGAAGCT
